Addgene plasmid #206911: pMSCV-FLAG-puro-Mock
Purpose: (Empty Backbone) pMSCV backbone with FLAG tag for protein expression and puromycin selection
Depositing lab: Hyonchol Jang. Depositing organization: National Cancer Center (KR).
Backbone
  Vector backbone: pMSCV
  Vector type: Mammalian Expression
Growth in bacteria
  Bacterial resistance: Ampicillin, 100 μg/mL
  Growth temperature: 37°C
  Growth strain: NEB Stable
  Copy number: High Copy
Gene/Insert
  Gene/Insert name: None
Terms and licenses: Academic/Nonprofit Terms; Industry Terms: Not Available to Industry
How to cite: pMSCV-FLAG-puro-Mock was a gift from Hyonchol Jang (Addgene plasmid # 206911 ; http://n2t.net/addgene:206911 ; RRID:Addgene_206911)
