[The description below was written by a language model from this plasmid's Addgene catalogue record and pLannotate feature annotations shown in this document.]
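Description:
pMSCV-FLAG-puro-Mock is catalogued as an empty-backbone mammalian expression vector built on pMSCV, the murine stem cell virus retroviral platform. It is intended to accept an open reading frame in frame with a FLAG epitope tag and to allow puromycin selection of cells carrying the construct. No insert is present, and the "Mock" name suggests it serves as the matched empty-vector control for FLAG-tagged expression constructs made in the same backbone. In bacteria it is maintained as a high-copy plasmid through a ColE1/pUC-type origin, with ampicillin selection from the β-lactamase gene and its own promoter. The recombination-reduced growth strain listed for it is a common choice for plasmids with repeated LTR sequences.

The annotated sequence record does not fully match that description. It is only about 3.6 kb and contains a single MSCV LTR, annotated as the 3' LTR and spanning the sequence origin, preceded by a short fragment of the murine leukemia virus env gene. The rest is bacterial backbone: the origin, AmpR, a lac promoter/operator with CAP site, and small remnants of lacI, lacZα, rop, bom and the tetracycline resistance gene. No 5' LTR, packaging signal, FLAG tag, internal promoter or puromycin resistance gene was annotated. Short tags can escape automated annotation, but the small size and single LTR may instead mean that the sequenced plasmid has collapsed between its LTRs or that the assembly is incomplete. The record does not settle this, so the FLAG and puromycin elements rest on the catalogue description alone, and the promoter driving the puromycin marker is not stated.
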