Features (pLannotate 1.2.2; 13 found; start..end, strand, type, name):
    670..686     -  protein_bind   lac operator: The lac repressor binds to the lac operator to inhibit transcription in E. coli. This inhibition can be relieved by adding lactose or isopropyl-β-D-thiogalactopyranoside (IPTG). lac repressor encoded by lacI
    694..724     -  promoter       lac promoter: promoter for the E. coli lac operon
    739..760     -  protein_bind   CAP binding site: CAP binding activates transcription in the presence of cAMP. E. coli catabolite activator protein
    773..865     -  CDS            lacI (fragment): lac repressor; lacI; The lac repressor binds to the lac operator to inhibit transcription in E. coli. This inhibition can be relieved by adding lactose or isopropyl-β-D-thiogalactopyranoside (IPTG).
   1048..1636    -  rep_origin     ori: high-copy-number ColE1/pMB1/pBR322/pUC origin of replication
   1807..2667    -  CDS            AmpR: β-lactamase; bla; confers resistance to ampicillin, carbenicillin, and related antibiotics
   2668..2772    -  promoter       AmpR promoter: bla
   2867..2902    +  CDS            rop (fragment): Rop protein, which maintains plasmids at low copy number; rop
   3004..3103    +  misc_feature   bom (fragment): basis of mobility region from pBR322
   3109..3258    -  CDS            lacZα (fragment): LacZα fragment of β-galactosidase; lacZ fragment
   3258..3459    -  CDS            TcR (fragment): tetracycline efflux protein; tet; confers resistance to tetracycline
   3460..3558    +  CDS            env (fragment): murine leukemia virus gPr80 envelope polyprotein precursor; env; proteolytically cleaved into gp70SU and p15TM subunits
   3601..508     +  LTR            3' LTR (across the origin): 3' long terminal repeat from murine embryonic stem cell virus
>Addgene plasmid #206911 | pMSCV-FLAG-puro-Mock | addgene full sequence | sequence record 410076 | Addgene NGS Result
ACCCCACCTGTAGGTTTGGCAAGCTAGCTTAAGTAACGCCATTTTGCAAGGCATGGAAAATACATAACTG
AGAATAGAGAAGTTCAGATCAAGGTTAGGAACAGAGAGACAGCAGAATATGGGCCAAACAGGATATCTGT
GGTAAGCAGTTCCTGCCCCGGCTCAGGGCCAAGAACAGATGGTCCCCAGATGCGGTCCCGCCCTCAGCAG
TTTCTAGAGAACCATCAGATGTTTCCAGGGTGCCCCAAGGACCTGAAATGACCCTGTGCCTTATTTGAAC
TAACCAATCAGTTCGCTTCTCGCTTCTGTTCGCGCGCTTCTGCTCCCCGAGCTCAATAAAAGAGCCCACA
ACCCCTCACTCGGCGCGCCAGTCCTCCGATAGACTGCGTCGCCCGGGTACCCGTGTATCCAATAAACCCT
CTTGCAGTTGCATCCGACTTGTGGTCTCGCTGTTCCTTGGGAGGGTCTCCTCTGAGTGATTGACTACCCG
TCAGCGGGGGTCTTTCATGGGTAACAGTTTCTTGAAGTTGGAGAACAACATTCTGAGGGTAGGAGTCGAA
TATTAAGTAATCCTGACTCAATTAGCCACTGTTTTGAATCCACATACTCCAATACTCCTGAAATAGTTCA
TTATGGACAGCGCAGAAAGAGCTGGGGAGAATTGTGAAATTGTTATCCGCTCACAATTCCACACAACATA
CGAGCCGGAAGCATAAAGTGTAAAGCCTGGGGTGCCTAATGAGTGAGCTAACTCACATTAATTGCGTTGC
GCTCACTGCCCGCTTTCCAGTCGGGAAACCTGTCGTGCCAGCTGCATTAATGAATCGGCCAACGCGCGGG
GAGAGGCGGTTTGCGTATTGGGCGCTCTTCCGCTTCCTCGCTCACTGACTCGCTGCGCTCGGTCGTTCGG
CTGCGGCGAGCGGTATCAGCTCACTCAAAGGCGGTAATACGGTTATCCACAGAATCAGGGGATAACGCAG
GAAAGAACATGTGAGCAAAAGGCCAGCAAAAGGCCAGGAACCGTAAAAAGGCCGCGTTGCTGGCGTTTTT
CCATAGGCTCCGCCCCCCTGACGAGCATCACAAAAATCGACGCTCAAGTCAGAGGTGGCGAAACCCGACA
GGACTATAAAGATACCAGGCGTTTCCCCCTGGAAGCTCCCTCGTGCGCTCTCCTGTTCCGACCCTGCCGC
TTACCGGATACCTGTCCGCCTTTCTCCCTTCGGGAAGCGTGGCGCTTTCTCATAGCTCACGCTGTAGGTA
TCTCAGTTCGGTGTAGGTCGTTCGCTCCAAGCTGGGCTGTGTGCACGAACCCCCCGTTCAGCCCGACCGC
TGCGCCTTATCCGGTAACTATCGTCTTGAGTCCAACCCGGTAAGACACGACTTATCGCCACTGGCAGCAG
CCACTGGTAACAGGATTAGCAGAGCGAGGTATGTAGGCGGTGCTACAGAGTTCTTGAAGTGGTGGCCTAA
CTACGGCTACACTAGAAGAACAGTATTTGGTATCTGCGCTCTGCTGAAGCCAGTTACCTTCGGAAAAAGA
GTTGGTAGCTCTTGATCCGGCAAACAAACCACCGCTGGTAGCGGTGGTTTTTTTGTTTGCAAGCAGCAGA
TTACGCGCAGAAAAAAAGGATCTCAAGAAGATCCTTTGATCTTTTCTACGGGGTCTGACGCTCAGTGGAA
CGAAAACTCACGTTAAGGGATTTTGGTCATGAGATTATCAAAAAGGATCTTCACCTAGATCCTTTTAAAT
TAAAAATGAAGTTTTAAATCAATCTAAAGTATATATGAGTAAACTTGGTCTGACAGTTACCAATGCTTAA
TCAGTGAGGCACCTATCTCAGCGATCTGTCTATTTCGTTCATCCATAGTTGCCTGACTCCCCGTCGTGTA
GATAACTACGATACGGGAGGGCTTACCATCTGGCCCCAGTGCTGCAATGATACCGCGAGACCCACGCTCA
CCGGCTCCAGATTTATCAGCAATAAACCAGCCAGCCGGAAGGGCCGAGCGCAGAAGTGGTCCTGCAACTT
TATCCGCCTCCATCCAGTCTATTAATTGTTGCCGGGAAGCTAGAGTAAGTAGTTCGCCAGTTAATAGTTT
GCGCAACGTTGTTGCCATTGCTACAGGCATCGTGGTGTCACGCTCGTCGTTTGGTATGGCTTCATTCAGC
TCCGGTTCCCAACGATCAAGGCGAGTTACATGATCCCCCATGTTGTGCAAAAAAGCGGTTAGCTCCTTCG
GTCCTCCGATCGTTGTCAGAAGTAAGTTGGCCGCAGTGTTATCACTCATGGTTATGGCAGCACTGCATAA
TTCTCTTACTGTCATGCCATCCGTAAGATGCTTTTCTGTGACTGGTGAGTACTCAACCAAGTCATTCTGA
GAATAGTGTATGCGGCGACCGAGTTGCTCTTGCCCGGCGTCAATACGGGATAATACCGCGCCACATAGCA
GAACTTTAAAAGTGCTCATCATTGGAAAACGTTCTTCGGGGCGAAAACTCTCAAGGATCTTACCGCTGTT
GAGATCCAGTTCGATGTAACCCACTCGTGCACCCAACTGATCTTCAGCATCTTTTACTTTCACCAGCGTT
TCTGGGTGAGCAAAAACAGGAAGGCAAAATGCCGCAAAAAAGGGAATAAGGGCGACACGGAAATGTTGAA
TACTCATACTCTTCCTTTTTCAATATTATTGAAGCATTTATCAGGGTTATTGTCTCATGAGCGGATACAT
ATTTGAATGTATTTAGAAAAATAAACAAATAGGGGTTCCGCGCACATTTCCCCGAAAAGTGCCACCTGAC
GTCTAAGAAACCATTATTATCATGACATTAACCTATAAAAATAGGCGTATCACGAGGCCCTTTCGTCTCG
CGCGTTTCGGTGATGACGGTGAAAACCTCTGACACATGCAGCTCCCGGAGACGGTCACAGCTTGTCTGTA
AGCGGATGCCGGGAGCAGACAAGCCCGTCAGGGCGCGTCAGCGGGTGTTGGCGGGTGTCGGGGCTGGCTT
AACTATGCGGCATCAGAGCAGATTGTACTGAGAGTGCACCATATGCGGTGTGAAATACCGCACAGATGCG
TAAGGAGAAAATACCGCATCAGGCGCCATTCGCCATTCAGGCTGCGCAACTGTTGGGAAGGGCGATCGGT
GCGGGCCTCTTCGCTATTACGCCAGCTGGCGAAAGGGGGATGTGCTGCAAGGCGATTAAGTTGGGTAACG
CCAGGGTTTTCCCAGTCACGACGTTGTAAAACGACGGCGCAAGGAATGGTGCATGCAAGGAGATGGCGCC
CAACAGTCCCCCGGCCACGGGGCCTGCCACCATACCCACGCCGAAACAAGCGCTCATGAGCCCGAAGTGG
CGAGCCCGATCTTCCCCATCGGTGATGTCGGCGATATAGGCGCCAGCAACCGCACCTGTGGCGCCGGTGA
TGCCGGCCACGATGCGTCCGGCGTAGAGGCGATTAGTCCAATTTGTTAAAGACAGGATATCAGTGGTCCA
GGCTCTAGTTTTGACTCAACAATATCACCAGCTGAAGCCTATAGAGTACGAGCCATAGATAAAATAAAAG
ATTTTATTTAGTCTCCAGAAAAAGGGGGGAATGAAAG
